Addgene plasmid #184038: Dendra-Rab11a
Purpose: Expresses red to green photoconvertible Rab11a
Depositing lab: Heidi Hehnly. Depositing organization: Syracuse University. Publication: Rab11 endosomes and Pericentrin coordinate centrosome movement during pre-abscission in vivo. Krishnan N, Swoger M, Rathbun LI, Fioramonti PJ, Freshour J, Bates M, Patteson AE, Hehnly H. Life Sci Alliance. 2022 Mar 18;5(7). pii: 5/7/e202201362. doi: 10.26508/lsa.202201362. Print 2022 Jul. PubMed 35304423.
Backbone
  Vector backbone: modified pYL4
  Backbone size w/o insert (bp): 6102
  Total vector size (bp): 6886
  Vector type: Mammalian Expression
  Selectable markers: Neomycin (select with G418)
Growth in bacteria
  Bacterial resistance: Ampicillin, 100 μg/mL
  Growth temperature: 37°C
  Growth strain: DH5alpha
  Copy number: Unknown
Gene/Insert
  Gene/Insert name: Rab11
  Species: H. sapiens (human)
  Insert size (bp): 784
  GenBank ID: NM_004663.5
  Entrez Gene: RAB11A (a.k.a. YL8)
  Promoter: CMV
  Tag / fusion protein: Dendra (N terminal on insert)
  Cloning method: Restriction Enzyme; 5′ cloning site Nhe1 (not destroyed); 3′ cloning site xba1 (not destroyed)
  Sequencing primers: 5′ T7; 3′ CGCTATTCTCCGTTGCCAAG
Resource information
  A portion of this plasmid was derived from a plasmid made by: Stephen Doxsey Lab University of Massachusetts Medical School Program in Molecular Medicine Published in: Hehnly H, Doxsey S. Rab11 endosomes contribute to mitotic spindle organization and orientation. Developmental Cell. 28, 497-507. 2014. Hehnly and Doxsey, The Centrosome Regulates the Rab11- Dependent Recycling Endosome Pathway at Appendages of the Mother Centriole. Current Biology 20: 1944-50, 2012.
Terms and licenses: Academic/Nonprofit Terms; Industry Terms: Not Available to Industry
How to cite: Dendra-Rab11a was a gift from Heidi Hehnly (Addgene plasmid # 184038 ; http://n2t.net/addgene:184038 ; RRID:Addgene_184038)
