[The description below was written by a language model from this plasmid's Addgene catalogue record.]
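Description:
Dendra-Rab11a is a mammalian expression plasmid built on a modified pYL4 backbone, with a total size of about 6.9 kb (a roughly 6.1 kb backbone plus a 784 bp insert). It is propagated in E. coli under ampicillin selection, and it carries a neomycin resistance marker that allows G418 selection of transfected mammalian cells. The copy number is listed as unknown. No feature table accompanies the record, so the origin of replication, polyadenylation signal and other backbone elements are not specified.

The payload is human RAB11A, cloned by restriction digestion between NheI and XbaI sites that both remain intact, and expressed from the strong constitutive CMV promoter. The coding sequence is fused at its N terminus to the photoconvertible fluorescent protein Dendra. This placement leaves the Rab C terminus free, which matters because Rab GTPases are prenylated there for membrane attachment. The record states the purpose as expressing "red to green" photoconvertible Rab11a. Dendra-family proteins are generally known to convert irreversibly from green to red emission on illumination with violet or blue light, so the wording in the record appears to be reversed.

Rab11a marks recycling endosomes, and a photoconvertible fusion lets a chosen subpopulation of these vesicles be optically highlighted and then followed over time, separately from the unconverted pool. The associated work concerns Rab11 endosomes and centrosome movement during pre-abscission, the late stage of cell division. This is consistent with using the construct for live imaging of endosome trafficking and dynamics around the centrosome in dividing cells. Part of the plasmid derives from earlier Rab11 constructs used to study recycling endosomes at the centrosome and mitotic spindle.
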