>Addgene plasmid #184038 | Dendra-Rab11a | depositor partial sequence | sequence record 356722 | 5' on Dendra
CCATGGACCCGGGTACCGTCAATCTGATTAAGGAAGATATGAGGGTTAAGGTGCATATGGAAGGGAATGT
AAACGGGCATGCTTTTGTGATTGAAGGGGAAGGAAAAGGAAAGCCCTACGAAGGGACACAGACCGCGAAC
CTGACAGTGAAAGAAGGCGCGCCTCTCCCATTTTCTTACGACATCTTGACAACAGCAGTGCACTACGGAA
ACAGAGTATTCACCAAATACCCTGAAGATATACCGGATTATTTCAAGCAGTCGTTTCCTGAAGGATATTC
CTGGGAAAGAACCATGACTTTTGAAGACAAGGGCATTTGTACCATCAGAAGCGACATAAGCTTGGAAGGT
GACTGCTTTTTCCAAAACGTTCGTTTTAAGGGGACCAACTTTCCCCCAAATGGTCCAGTTATGCAGAAGA
AAACTTTGAAGTGGGAACCATCCACAGAGAAGCTGCACGTGCGTGATGGGTTGCTTGTCGGTAATATTAA
CATGGCTCTGCTGCTTGAAGGAGGTGGACATTACCTGTGTGACTTCAAAACTACTTACAAAGCGAAGAAG
GTTGTTCAGTTGCCAGATGCCCATTTTGTGGACCATCGCATTGAGATCTTGGGTAATGACAGCGATTACA
ACAAAGTGAAGCTGTACGAGCATGCCGTTGCTCGCTATTCTCCGTTGCCAAGTCAGGCCTGGTCCGGACT
CAGATCTCGAGCTCAAGCTTCGAATTCTGCAGTCGACGGTACCGCGGGCCCGGGATCCACCGGATCTAGA
ATGGGCACCCGCGAC
