>Addgene plasmid #184038 | Dendra-Rab11a | depositor partial sequence | sequence record 356874 | Rab11 3'
TTCGAATTCTGCAGTCGACGGTACCGCGGGCCCGGGATCCACCGGATCTAGAATGGGCACCCGCGACGAC
GAGTACGACTACCTCTTTAAAGTTGTCCTTATTGGAGATTCTGGTGTTGGAAAGAGTAATCTCCTGTCTC
GATTTACTCGAAATGAGTTTAATCTGGAAAGCAAGAGCACCATTGGAGTAGAGTTTGCAACAAGAAGCAT
CCAGGTTGATGGAAAAACAATAAAGGCACAGATATGGGACACAGCAGGGCAAGAGCGATATCGAGCTATA
ACATCAGCATATTATCGTGGAGCTGTAGGTGCCTTATTGGTTTATGACATTGCTAAACATCTCACATATG
AAAATGTAGAGCGATGGCTGAAAGAACTGAGAGATCATGCTGATAGTAACATTGTTATCATGCTTGTGGG
CAATAAGAGTGATCTACGTCATCTCAGGGCAGTTCCTACAGATGAAGCAAGAGCTTTTGCAGAAAAGAAT
GGTTTGTCATTCATTGAAACTTCGGCCCTAGACTCTACAAATGTAGAAGCTGCTTTTCAGACAATTTTAA
CAGAGATTTACCGCATTGTTTCTCAGAAGCAAATGTCAGACAGACGCGAAAATGACATGTCTCCAAGCAA
CAATGTGGTTCCTATTCATGTTCCACCAACCACTGAAAACAAGCCAAAGGTGCAGTGCTGTCAGAACATC
TAAGGCATTGGATCCGAGCTCGGTACCAAGCTTACGTAGAACAAAAACTCATCTCAGAAGAGGATCTGAA
TAGCGCCGTCGACCATCATCATCATCATCATTGAGTTTAAACGGTCTCCAGCTTAAGTTTAAACCGCTGA
TCAGCCTCGACTGTGCCTTCTAGTTGCCAGCCATCTGTTGTTTGCCCCTCCCCCG
