LOCUS       Exported 6886 bp ds-DNA circular SYN 06-MAY-2022
DEFINITION  Expresses red to green photoconvertible Rab11a.
ACCESSION   .
VERSION     .
KEYWORDS    Dendra-Rab11a
SOURCE      synthetic DNA construct
  ORGANISM  synthetic DNA construct
REFERENCE   1 (bases 1 to 6886)
  AUTHORS   Krishnan N, Swoger M, Rathbun LI, Fioramonti PJ, Freshour J, Bates
            M, Patteson AE, Hehnly H
  TITLE     Rab11 endosomes and Pericentrin coordinate centrosome movement
            during pre-abscission in vivo.
  JOURNAL   Life Sci Alliance. 2022 Mar 18;5(7). pii: 5/7/e202201362. doi:
            10.26508/lsa.202201362. Print 2022 Jul.
  PUBMED    35304423
REFERENCE   2 (bases 1 to 6886)
  AUTHORS   .
  TITLE     Direct Submission
  JOURNAL   Exported May 6, 2022 from SnapGene Server 1.1.58
            http://www.snapgene.com
FEATURES             Location/Qualifiers
     source          1..6886
                     /organism="synthetic DNA construct"
                     /mol_type="other DNA"
     enhancer        1..380
                     /label=CMV enhancer
                     /note="human cytomegalovirus immediate early enhancer"
     promoter        381..584
                     /label=CMV promoter
                     /note="human cytomegalovirus (CMV) immediate early
                     promoter"
     primer_bind     535..555
                     /label=CMV-F
                     /note="Human CMV immediate early promoter, forward primer"
     primer_bind     629..648
                     /label=T7
                     /note="T7 promoter, forward primer"
     promoter        629..647
                     /label=T7 promoter
                     /note="promoter for bacteriophage T7 RNA polymerase"
     regulatory      677..686
                     /regulatory_class="other"
                     /note="vertebrate consensus sequence for strong initiation
                     of translation (Kozak, 1987)"
     misc_feature    1373..1438
                     /label=MCS
                     /note="multiple cloning site"
     CDS             2137..2166
                     /codon_start=1
                     /product="Myc (human c-Myc proto-oncogene) epitope tag"
                     /label=Myc
                     /translation="EQKLISEEDL"
     CDS             2182..2199
                     /codon_start=1
                     /product="6xHis affinity tag"
                     /label=6xHis
                     /translation="HHHHHH"
     primer_bind     complement(2243..2260)
                     /label=BGH-rev
                     /note="Bovine growth hormone terminator, reverse primer.
                     Also called BGH reverse"
     polyA_signal    2249..2473
                     /label=bGH poly(A) signal
                     /note="bovine growth hormone polyadenylation signal"
     rep_origin      2519..2947
                     /direction=RIGHT
                     /label=f1 ori
                     /note="f1 bacteriophage origin of replication; arrow
                     indicates direction of (+) strand synthesis"
     primer_bind     complement(2606..2625)
                     /label=F1ori-R
                     /note="F1 origin, reverse primer"
     primer_bind     2816..2837
                     /label=F1ori-F
                     /note="F1 origin, forward primer"
     primer_bind     complement(2956..2976)
                     /label=pBABE 3'
                     /note="SV40 enhancer, reverse primer for pBABE vectors"
     promoter        2961..3290
                     /label=SV40 promoter
                     /note="SV40 enhancer and early promoter"
     rep_origin      3141..3276
                     /label=SV40 ori
                     /note="SV40 origin of replication"
     primer_bind     3203..3222
                     /label=SV40pro-F
                     /note="SV40 promoter/origin, forward primer"
     CDS             3357..4151
                     /codon_start=1
                     /gene="aph(3')-II (or nptII)"
                     /product="aminoglycoside phosphotransferase from Tn5"
                     /label=NeoR/KanR
                     /note="confers resistance to neomycin, kanamycin, and G418
                     (Geneticin(R))"
                     /translation="MIEQDGLHAGSPAAWVERLFGYDWAQQTIGCSDAAVFRLSAQGRP
                     VLFVKTDLSGALNELQDEAARLSWLATTGVPCAAVLDVVTEAGRDWLLLGEVPGQDLLS
                     SHLAPAEKVSIMADAMRRLHTLDPATCPFDHQAKHRIERARTRMEAGLVDQDDLDEEHQ
                     GLAPAELFARLKARMPDGEDLVVTHGDACLPNIMVENGRFSGFIDCGRLGVADRYQDIA
                     LATRDIAEELGGEWADRFLVLYGIAAPDSQRIAFYRLLDEFF"
     primer_bind     complement(3411..3430)
                     /label=Neo-R
                     /note="Neomycin resistance gene, reverse primer"
     primer_bind     4021..4040
                     /label=Neo-F
                     /note="Neomycin resistance gene, forward primer"
     polyA_signal    4325..4446
                     /label=SV40 poly(A) signal
                     /note="SV40 polyadenylation signal"
     primer_bind     complement(4362..4381)
                     /label=SV40pA-R
                     /note="SV40 polyA, reverse primer"
     primer_bind     4416..4435
                     /label=EBV-rev
                     /note="SV40 polyA terminator, reverse primer"
     primer_bind     complement(4495..4511)
                     /label=M13 rev
                     /note="common sequencing primer, one of multiple similar
                     variants"
     primer_bind     complement(4495..4511)
                     /label=M13 Reverse
                     /note="In lacZ gene. Also called M13-rev"
     primer_bind     complement(4508..4530)
                     /label=M13/pUC Reverse
                     /note="In lacZ gene"
     protein_bind    4519..4535
                     /label=lac operator
                     /bound_moiety="lac repressor encoded by lacI"
                     /note="The lac repressor binds to the lac operator to
                     inhibit transcription in E. coli. This inhibition can be
                     relieved by adding lactose or
                     isopropyl-beta-D-thiogalactopyranoside (IPTG)."
     promoter        complement(4543..4573)
                     /label=lac promoter
                     /note="promoter for the E. coli lac operon"
     protein_bind    4588..4609
                     /label=CAP binding site
                     /bound_moiety="E. coli catabolite activator protein"
                     /note="CAP binding activates transcription in the presence
                     of cAMP."
     primer_bind     complement(4726..4743)
                     /label=L4440
                     /note="L4440 vector, forward primer"
     rep_origin      complement(4897..5485)
                     /direction=LEFT
                     /label=ori
                     /note="high-copy-number ColE1/pMB1/pBR322/pUC origin of
                     replication"
     primer_bind     complement(4977..4996)
                     /label=pBR322ori-F
                     /note="pBR322 origin, forward primer"
     CDS             complement(5656..6516)
                     /codon_start=1
                     /gene="bla"
                     /product="beta-lactamase"
                     /label=AmpR
                     /note="confers resistance to ampicillin, carbenicillin, and
                     related antibiotics"
                     /translation="MSIQHFRVALIPFFAAFCLPVFAHPETLVKVKDAEDQLGARVGYI
                     ELDLNSGKILESFRPEERFPMMSTFKVLLCGAVLSRIDAGQEQLGRRIHYSQNDLVEYS
                     PVTEKHLTDGMTVRELCSAAITMSDNTAANLLLTTIGGPKELTAFLHNMGDHVTRLDRW
                     EPELNEAIPNDERDTTMPVAMATTLRKLLTGELLTLASRQQLIDWMEADKVAGPLLRSA
                     LPAGWFIADKSGAGERGSRGIIAALGPDGKPSRIVVIYTTGSQATMDERNRQIAEIGAS
                     LIKHW"
     primer_bind     6279..6298
                     /label=Amp-R
                     /note="Ampicillin resistance gene, reverse primer"
     promoter        complement(6517..6621)
                     /gene="bla"
                     /label=AmpR promoter
     primer_bind     complement(6696..6715)
                     /label=pRS-marker
                     /note="pRS vectors, use to sequence yeast selectable
                     marker"
ORIGIN
        1 gacattgatt attgactagt tattaatagt aatcaattac ggggtcatta gttcatagcc
       61 catatatgga gttccgcgtt acataactta cggtaaatgg cccgcctggc tgaccgccca
      121 acgacccccg cccattgacg tcaataatga cgtatgttcc catagtaacg ccaataggga
      181 ctttccattg acgtcaatgg gtggagtatt tacggtaaac tgcccacttg gcagtacatc
      241 aagtgtatca tatgccaagt acgcccccta ttgacgtcaa tgacggtaaa tggcccgcct
      301 ggcattatgc ccagtacatg accttatggg actttcctac ttggcagtac atctacgtat
      361 tagtcatcgc tattaccatg gtgatgcggt tttggcagta catcaatggg cgtggatagc
      421 ggtttgactc acggggattt ccaagtctcc accccattga cgtcaatggg agtttgtttt
      481 ggcaccaaaa tcaacgggac tttccaaaat gtcgtaacaa ctccgcccca tggacgcaaa
      541 tgggcggtag gcgtgtacgg tgggaggtct atataagcag agctctctgg ctaactagag
      601 aacccactgc ttactggctt atcgaaatta atacgactca ctatagggag acccaagctg
      661 gctagcgcta ccggtcgcca ccatggaccc gggtaccgtc aatctgatta aggaagatat
      721 gagggttaag gtgcatatgg aagggaatgt aaacgggcat gcttttgtga ttgaagggga
      781 aggaaaagga aagccctacg aagggacaca gaccgcgaac ctgacagtga aagaaggcgc
      841 gcctctccca ttttcttacg acatcttgac aacagcagtg cactacggaa acagagtatt
      901 caccaaatac cctgaagata taccggatta tttcaagcag tcgtttcctg aaggatattc
      961 ctgggaaaga accatgactt ttgaagacaa gggcatttgt accatcagaa gcgacataag
     1021 cttggaaggt gactgctttt tccaaaacgt tcgttttaag gggaccaact ttcccccaaa
     1081 tggtccagtt atgcagaaga aaactttgaa gtgggaacca tccacagaga agctgcacgt
     1141 gcgtgatggg ttgcttgtcg gtaatattaa catggctctg ctgcttgaag gaggtggaca
     1201 ttacctgtgt gacttcaaaa ctacttacaa agcgaagaag gttgttcagt tgccagatgc
     1261 ccattttgtg gaccatcgca ttgagatctt gggtaatgac agcgattaca acaaagtgaa
     1321 gctgtacgag catgccgttg ctcgctattc tccgttgcca agtcaggcct ggtccggact
     1381 cagatctcga gctcaagctt cgaattctgc agtcgacggt accgcgggcc cgggatccac
     1441 cggatctaga atgggcaccc gcgacgacga gtacgactac ctctttaaag ttgtccttat
     1501 tggagattct ggtgttggaa agagtaatct cctgtctcga tttactcgaa atgagtttaa
     1561 tctggaaagc aagagcacca ttggagtaga gtttgcaaca agaagcatcc aggttgatgg
     1621 aaaaacaata aaggcacaga tatgggacac agcagggcaa gagcgatatc gagctataac
     1681 atcagcatat tatcgtggag ctgtaggtgc cttattggtt tatgacattg ctaaacatct
     1741 cacatatgaa aatgtagagc gatggctgaa agaactgaga gatcatgctg atagtaacat
     1801 tgttatcatg cttgtgggca ataagagtga tctacgtcat ctcagggcag ttcctacaga
     1861 tgaagcaaga gcttttgcag aaaagaatgg tttgtcattc attgaaactt cggccctaga
     1921 ctctacaaat gtagaagctg cttttcagac aattttaaca gagatttacc gcattgtttc
     1981 tcagaagcaa atgtcagaca gacgcgaaaa tgacatgtct ccaagcaaca atgtggttcc
     2041 tattcatgtt ccaccaacca ctgaaaacaa gccaaaggtg cagtgctgtc agaacatcta
     2101 aggcattgga tccgagctcg gtaccaagct tacgtagaac aaaaactcat ctcagaagag
     2161 gatctgaata gcgccgtcga ccatcatcat catcatcatt gagtttaaac ggtctccagc
     2221 ttaagtttaa accgctgatc agcctcgact gtgccttcta gttgccagcc atctgttgtt
     2281 tgcccctccc ccgtgccttc cttgaccctg gaaggtgcca ctcccactgt cctttcctaa
     2341 taaaatgagg aaattgcatc gcattgtctg agtaggtgtc attctattct ggggggtggg
     2401 gtggggcagg acagcaaggg ggaggattgg gaagacaata gcaggcatgc tggggatgcg
     2461 gtgggctcta tggcttctga ggcggaaaga accagctggg gctctagggg gtatccccnn
     2521 nnnnnnnnnn nnnnnnnnnn nnnnnnnnnn nnnnnnnnnn nnnnnnnnnn nnnnnnnnnn
     2581 nnnnnnnnnn nnnnnnnnnn nnnnnnnnnn nnnnnnnnnn nnnnnnnnnn nnnnnnnnnn
     2641 nncnnnnnnn nnnnnnnnnn nnnnnnnnnn nnnnnnnnnn nnnnnnnnnn nnnnnnnnnn
     2701 nnnnnnnnnn nnnnnnnnnn nnnnnnnnnn nnnnannnnn nnnnnnnnnn nnnnnnnnnn
     2761 nnnnnnnnnn nnnnnnnnnn nnnncctttg acgttggagt ccacgttctt taatagtgga
     2821 ctcttgttcc aaactggaac aacactcaac cctatctcgg tctattcttt tgatttataa
     2881 gggattttgc cgatttcggc ctattggtta aaaaatgagc tgatttaaca aaaatttaac
     2941 gcgaattaat tctgtggaat gtgtgtcagt tagggtgtgg aaagtcccca ggctccccag
     3001 caggcagaag tatgcaaagc atgcatctca attagtcagc aaccaggtgt ggaaagtccc
     3061 caggctcccc agcaggcaga agtatgcaaa gcatgcatct caattagtca gcaaccatag
     3121 tcccgcccct aactccgccc atcccgcccc taactccgcc cagttccgcc cattctccgc
     3181 cccatggctg actaattttt tttatttatg cagaggccga ggccgcctct gcctctgagc
     3241 tattccagaa gtagtgagga ggcttttttg gaggcctagg cttttgcaaa aagctcccgg
     3301 gagcttgtat atccattttc ggatctgatc aagagacagg atgaggatcg tttcgcatga
     3361 ttgaacaaga tggattgcac gcaggttctc cggccgcttg ggtggagagg ctattcggct
     3421 atgactgggc acaacagaca atcggctgct ctgatgccgc cgtgttccgg ctgtcagcgc
     3481 aggggcgccc ggttcttttt gtcaagaccg acctgtccgg tgccctgaat gaactgcagg
     3541 acgaggcagc gcggctatcg tggctggcca cgacgggcgt tccttgcgca gctgtgctcg
     3601 acgttgtcac tgaagcggga agggactggc tgctattggg cgaagtgccg gggcaggatc
     3661 tcctgtcatc tcaccttgct cctgccgaga aagtatccat catggctgat gcaatgcggc
     3721 ggctgcatac gcttgatccg gctacctgcc cattcgacca ccaagcgaaa catcgcatcg
     3781 agcgagcacg tactcggatg gaagccggtc ttgtcgatca ggatgatctg gacgaagagc
     3841 atcaggggct cgcgccagcc gaactgttcg ccaggctcaa ggcgcgcatg cccgacggcg
     3901 aggatctcgt cgtgacccat ggcgatgcct gcttgccgaa tatcatggtg gaaaatggcc
     3961 gcttttctgg attcatcgac tgtggccggc tgggtgtggc ggaccgctat caggacatag
     4021 cgttggctac ccgtgatatt gctgaagagc ttggcggcga atgggctgac cgcttcctcg
     4081 tgctttacgg tatcgccgct cccgattcgc agcgcatcgc cttctatcgc cttcttgacg
     4141 agttcttctg agcgggactc tggggttcga aatgaccgac caagcgacgc ccaacctgcc
     4201 atcacgagat ttcgattcca ccgccgcctt ctatgaaagg ttgggcttcg gaatcgtttt
     4261 ccgggacgcc ggctggatga tcctccagcg cggggatctc atgctggagt tcttcgccca
     4321 ccccaacttg tttattgcag cttataatgg ttacaaataa agcaatagca tcacaaattt
     4381 cacaaataaa gcattttttt cactgcattc tagttgtggt ttgtccaaac tcatcaatgt
     4441 atcttatcat gtctgtatac cgtcgacctc tagctagagc ttggcgtaat catggtcata
     4501 gctgtttcct gtgtgaaatt gttatccgct cacaattcca cacaacatac gagccggaag
     4561 cataaagtgt aaagcctggg gtgcctaatg agtgagctaa ctcacattaa ttgcgttgcg
     4621 ctcactgccc gctttccagt cgggaaacct gtcgtgccag ctgcattaat gaatcggcca
     4681 acgcgcgggg agaggcggtt tgcgtattgg gcgctcttcc gcttcctcgc tcactgactc
     4741 gctgcgctcg gtcgttcggc tgcggcgagc ggtatcagct cactcaaagg cggtaatacg
     4801 gttatccaca gaatcagggg ataacgcagg aaagaacatg tgagcaaaag gccagcaaaa
     4861 ggccaggaac cgtaaaaagg ccgcgttgct ggcgtttttc cataggctcc gcccccctga
     4921 cgagcatcac aaaaatcgac gctcaagtca gaggtggcga aacccgacag gactataaag
     4981 ataccaggcg tttccccctg gaagctccct cgtgcgctct cctgttccga ccctgccgct
     5041 taccggatac ctgtccgcct ttctcccttc gggaagcgtg gcgctttctc atagctcacg
     5101 ctgtaggtat ctcagttcgg tgtaggtcgt tcgctccaag ctgggctgtg tgcacgaacc
     5161 ccccgttcag cccgaccgct gcgccttatc cggtaactat cgtcttgagt ccaacccggt
     5221 aagacacgac ttatcgccac tggcagcagc cactggtaac aggattagca gagcgaggta
     5281 tgtaggcggt gctacagagt tcttgaagtg gtggcctaac tacggctaca ctagaagaac
     5341 agtatttggt atctgcgctc tgctgaagcc agttaccttc ggaaaaagag ttggtagctc
     5401 ttgatccggc aaacaaacca ccgctggtag cggtggtttt tttgtttgca agcagcagat
     5461 tacgcgcaga aaaaaaggat ctcaagaaga tcctttgatc ttttctacgg ggtctgacgc
     5521 tcagtggaac gaaaactcac gttaagggat tttggtcatg agattatcaa aaaggatctt
     5581 cacctagatc cttttaaatt aaaaatgaag ttttaaatca atctaaagta tatatgagta
     5641 aacttggtct gacagttacc aatgcttaat cagtgaggca cctatctcag cgatctgtct
     5701 atttcgttca tccatagttg cctgactccc cgtcgtgtag ataactacga tacgggaggg
     5761 cttaccatct ggccccagtg ctgcaatgat accgcgagac ccacgctcac cggctccaga
     5821 tttatcagca ataaaccagc cagccggaag ggccgagcgc agaagtggtc ctgcaacttt
     5881 atccgcctcc atccagtcta ttaattgttg ccgggaagct agagtaagta gttcgccagt
     5941 taatagtttg cgcaacgttg ttgccattgc tacaggcatc gtggtgtcac gctcgtcgtt
     6001 tggtatggct tcattcagct ccggttccca acgatcaagg cgagttacat gatcccccat
     6061 gttgtgcaaa aaagcggtta gctccttcgg tcctccgatc gttgtcagaa gtaagttggc
     6121 cgcagtgtta tcactcatgg ttatggcagc actgcataat tctcttactg tcatgccatc
     6181 cgtaagatgc ttttctgtga ctggtgagta ctcaaccaag tcattctgag aatagtgtat
     6241 gcggcgaccg agttgctctt gcccggcgtc aatacgggat aataccgcgc cacatagcag
     6301 aactttaaaa gtgctcatca ttggaaaacg ttcttcgggg cgaaaactct caaggatctt
     6361 accgctgttg agatccagtt cgatgtaacc cactcgtgca cccaactgat cttcagcatc
     6421 ttttactttc accagcgttt ctgggtgagc aaaaacagga aggcaaaatg ccgcaaaaaa
     6481 gggaataagg gcgacacgga aatgttgaat actcatactc ttcctttttc aatattattg
     6541 aagcatttat cagggttatt gtctcatgag cggatacata tttgaatgta tttagaaaaa
     6601 taaacaaata ggggttccgc gcacatttcc ccgaaaagtg ccacctgacg tcgacggatc
     6661 gggagatctc ccgatcccct atggtgcact ctcagtacaa tctgctctga tgccgcatag
     6721 ttaagccagt atctgctccc tgcttgtgtg ttggaggtcg ctgagtagtg cgcgagcaaa
     6781 atttaagcta caacaaggca aggcttgacc gacaattgca tgaagaatct gcttagggtt
     6841 aggcgttttg cgctgcttcg cgatgtacgg gccagatata cgcgtt
//
